>Addgene plasmid #57746 | Dendra2-Vimentin-C-18 | addgene full sequence | sequence record 201681 | Addgene NGS Result
CGTTACATAACTTACGGTAAATGGCCCGCCTGGCTGACCGCCCAACGACCCCCGCCCATTGACGTCAATA
ATGACGTATGTTCCCATAGTAACGCCAATAGGGACTTTCCATTGACGTCAATGGGTGGAGTATTTACGGT
AAACTGCCCACTTGGCAGTACATCAAGTGTATCATATGCCAAGTACGCCCCCTATTGACGTCAATGACGG
TAAATGGCCCGCCTGGCATTATGCCCAGTACATGACCTTATGGGACTTTCCTACTTGGCAGTACATCTAC
GTATTAGTCATCGCTATTACCATGGTGATGCGGTTTTGGCAGTACATCAATGGGCGTGGATAGCGGTTTG
ACTCACGGGGATTTCCAAGTCTCCACCCCATTGACGTCAATGGGAGTTTGTTTTGGCACCAAAATCAACG
GGACTTTCCAAAATGTCGTAACAACTCCGCCCCATTGACGCAAATGGGCGGTAGGCGTGTACGGTGGGAG
GTCTATATAAGCAGAGCTGGTTTAGTGAACCGTCAGATCCGCTAGCGCTACCGGTCGCCACCATGAACAC
CCCGGGAATTAACCTGATCAAGGAGGACATGCGCGTGAAGGTGCACATGGAGGGCAACGTGAACGGCCAC
GCCTTCGTGATCGAGGGCGAGGGCAAGGGCAAGCCCTACGAGGGCACCCAGACCGCCAACCTGACCGTGA
AGGAGGGCGCCCCCCTGCCCTTCAGCTACGACATCCTGACCACCGCCGTGCACTACGGCAACCGGGTGTT
CACCAAGTACCCCGAGGACATCCCCGACTACTTCAAGCAGAGCTTCCCCGAGGGCTACAGCTGGGAGCGC
ACCATGACCTTCGAGGACAAGGGCATCTGCACCATCCGCAGCGACATCAGCCTGGAGGGCGACTGCTTCT
TCCAGAACGTGCGCTTCAAGGGCACCAACTTCCCCCCCAACGGCCCCGTGATGCAGAAGAAGACCCTGAA
GTGGGAGCCCAGCACCGAGAAGCTGCACGTGCGCGACGGCCTGCTGGTGGGCAACATCAACATGGCCCTG
CTGCTGGAGGGCGGCGGCCACTACCTGTGCGACTTCAAGACCACCTACAAGGCCAAGAAGGTGGTGCAGC
TGCCCGACGCCCACTTCGTGGACCACCGCATCGAGATCCTGGGCAACGACAGCGACTACAACAAGGTGAA
GCTGTACGAGCACGCCGTGGCCCGCTACAGCCCCCTGCCCAGCCAGGTGTGGTCCGGACTCAGATCTGGC
AGCGGTGGAGGCAGCGCATCCGGCGGAAGCGGAAGCTCCACCAGGTCCGTGTCCTCGTCCTCCTACCGCA
GGATGTTCGGCGGCCCGGGCACCGCGAGCCGGCCGAGCTCCAGCCGGAGCTACGTGACTACGTCCACCCG
CACCTACAGCCTGGGCAGCGCGCTGCGCCCCAGCACCAGCCGCAGCCTCTACGCCTCGTCCCCGGGCGGC
GTGTATGCCACGCGCTCCTCTGCCGTGCGCCTGCGGAGCAGCGTGCCCGGGGTGCGGCTCCTGCAGGACT
CGGTGGACTTCTCGCTGGCCGACGCCATCAACACCGAGTTCAAGAACACCCGCACCAACGAGAAGGTGGA
GCTGCAGGAGCTGAATGACCGCTTCGCCAACTACATCGACAAGGTGCGCTTCCTGGAGCAGCAGAATAAG
ATCCTGCTGGCCGAGCTCGAGCAGCTCAAGGGCCAAGGCAAGTCGCGCCTGGGGGACCTCTACGAGGAGG
AGATGCGGGAGCTGCGCCGGCAGGTGGACCAGCTAACCAACGACAAAGCCCGCGTCGAGGTGGAGCGCGA
CAACCTGGCCGAGGACATCATGCGCCTCCGGGAGAAATTGCAGGAGGAGATGCTTCAGAGAGAGGAAGCC
GAAAACACCCTGCAATCTTTCAGACAGGATGTTGACAATGCGTCTCTGGCACGTCTTGACCTTGAACGCA
AAGTGGAATCTTTGCAAGAAGAGATTGCCTTTTTGAAGAAACTCCACGAAGAGGAAATCCAGGAGCTGCA
GGCTCAGATTCAGGAACAGCATGTCCAAATCGATGTGGATGTTTCCAAGCCTGACCTCACGGCTGCCCTG
CGTGACGTACGTCAGCAATATGAAAGTGTGGCTGCCAAGAACCTGCAGGAGGCAGAAGAATGGTACAAAT
CCAAGTTTGCTGACCTCTCTGAGGCTGCCAACCGGAACAATGACGCCCTGCGCCAGGCAAAGCAGGAGTC
CACTGAGTACCGGAGACAGGTGCAGTCCCTCACCTGTGAAGTGGATGCCCTTAAAGGAACCAATGAGTCC
CTGGAACGCCAGATGCGTGAAATGGAAGAGAACTTTGCCGTTGAAGCTGCTAACTACCAAGACACTATTG
GCCGCCTGCAGGATGAGATTCAGAATATGAAGGAGGAAATGGCTCGTCACCTTCGTGAATACCAAGACCT
GCTCAATGTTAAGATGGCCCTTGACATTGAGATTGCCACCTACAGGAAGCTGCTGGAAGGCGAGGAGAGC
AGGATTTCTCTGCCTCTTCCAAACTTTTCCTCCCTGAACCTGAGGGAAACTAATCTGGATTCACTCCCTC
TGGTTGATACCCACTCAAAAAGGACACTTCTGATTAAGACGGTTGAAACTAGAGATGGACAGGTTATCAA
CGAAACTTCTCAGCATCACGATGACCTTGAATAAGGATCCACCGGATCTAGATAACTGATCATAATCAGC
CATACCACATTTGTAGAGGTTTTACTTGCTTTAAAAAACCTCCCACACCTCCCCCTGAACCTGAAACATA
AAATGAATGCAATTGTTGTTGTTAACTTGTTTATTGCAGCTTATAATGGTTACAAATAAAGCAATAGCAT
CACAAATTTCACAAATAAAGCATTTTTTTCACTGCATTCTAGTTGTGGTTTGTCCAAACTCATCAATGTA
TCTTAACGCGTAAATTGTAAGCGTTAATATTTTGTTAAAATTCGCGTTAAATTTTTGTTAAATCAGCTCA
TTTTTTAACCAATAGGCCGAAATCGGCAAAATCCCTTATAAATCAAAAGAATAGACCGAGATAGGGT
[37 nt withheld, positions 3078-3114]
AAAGAACGTGGACTCCAACGTCAAAGG
[49 nt withheld, positions 3142-3190]
T
[91 nt withheld, positions 3192-3282]
G
[124 nt withheld, positions 3284-3407]
CAGGTGGCACTTTTCGGGGAAATGTGCGCGGAACCCCTATTTGTTTATTTTTCTAAATACATTCAAATAT
GTATCCGCTCATGAGACAATAACCCTGATAAATGCTTCAATAATATTGAAAAAGGAAGAGTCCTGAGGCG
GAAAGAACCAGCTGTGGAATGTGTGTCAGTTAGGGTGTGGAAAGTCCCCAGGCTCCCCAGCAGGCAGAAG
TATGCAAAGCATGCATCTCAATTAGTCAGCAACCAGGTGTGGAAAGTCCCCAGGCTCCCCAGCAGGCAGA
AGTATGCAAAGCATGCATCTCAATTAGTCAGCAACCATAGTCCCGCCCCTAACTCCGCCCATCCCGCCCC
TAACTCCGCCCAGTTCCGCCCATTCTCCGCCCCATGGCTGACTAATTTTTTTTATTTATGCAGAGGCCGA
GGCCGCCTCGGCCTCTGAGCTATTCCAGAAGTAGTGAGGAGGCTTTTTTGGAGGCCTAGGCTTTTGCAAA
GATCGATCAAGAGACAGGATGAGGATCGTTTCGCATGATTGAACAAGATGGATTGCACGCAGGTTCTCCG
GCCGCTTGGGTGGAGAGGCTATTCGGCTATGACTGGGCACAACAGACAATCGGCTGCTCTGATGCCGCCG
TGTTCCGGCTGTCAGCGCAGGGGCGCCCGGTTCTTTTTGTCAAGACCGACCTGTCCGGTGCCCTGAATGA
ACTGCAAGACGAGGCAGCGCGGCTATCGTGGCTGGCCACGACGGGCGTTCCTTGCGCAGCTGTGCTCGAC
GTTGTCACTGAAGCGGGAAGGGACTGGCTGCTATTGGGCGAAGTGCCGGGGCAGGATCTCCTGTCATCTC
ACCTTGCTCCTGCCGAGAAAGTATCCATCATGGCTGATGCAATGCGGCGGCTGCATACGCTTGATCCGGC
TACCTGCCCATTCGACCACCAAGCGAAACATCGCATCGAGCGAGCACGTACTCGGATGGAAGCCGGTCTT
GTCGATCAGGATGATCTGGACGAAGAGCATCAGGGGCTCGCGCCAGCCGAACTGTTCGCCAGGCTCAAGG
CGAGCATGCCCGACGGCGAGGATCTCGTCGTGACCCATGGCGATGCCTGCTTGCCGAATATCATGGTGGA
AAATGGCCGCTTTTCTGGATTCATCGACTGTGGCCGGCTGGGTGTGGCGGACCGCTATCAGGACATAGCG
TTGGCTACCCGTGATATTGCTGAAGAGCTTGGCGGCGAATGGGCTGACCGCTTCCTCGTGCTTTACGGTA
TCGCCGCTCCCGATTCGCAGCGCATCGCCTTCTATCGCCTTCTTGACGAGTTCTTCTGAGCGGGACTCTG
GGGTTCGAAATGACCGACCAAGCGACGCCCAACCTGCCATCACGAGATTTCGATTCCACCGCCGCCTTCT
ATGAAAGGTTGGGCTTCGGAATCGTTTTCCGGGACGCCGGCTGGATGATCCTCCAGCGCGGGGATCTCAT
GCTGGAGTTCTTCGCCCACCCTAGGGGGAGGCTAACTGAAACACGGAAGGAGACAATACCGGAAGGAACC
CGCGCTATGACGGCAATAAAAAGACAGAATAAAACGCACGGTGTTGGGTCGTTTGTTCATAAACGCGGGG
TTCGGTCCCAGGGCTGGCACTCTGTCGATACCCCACCGAGACCCCATTGGGGCCAATACGCCCGCGTTTC
TTCCTTTTCCCCACCCCACCCCCCAAGTTCGGGTGAAGGCCCAGGGCTCGCAGCCAACGTCGGGGCGGCA
GGCCCTGCCATAGCCTCAGGTTACTCATATATACTTTAGATTGATTTAAAACTTCATTTTTAATTTAAAA
GGATCTAGGTGAAGATCCTTTTTGATAATCTCATGACCAAAATCCCTTAACGTGAGTTTTCGTTCCACTG
AGCGTCAGACCCCGTAGAAAAGATCAAAGGATCTTCTTGAGATCCTTTTTTTCTGCGCGTAATCTGCTGC
TTGCAAACAAAAAAACCACCGCTACCAGCGGTGGTTTGTTTGCCGGATCAAGAGCTACCAACTCTTTTTC
CGAAGGTAACTGGCTTCAGCAGAGCGCAGATACCAAATACTGTTCTTCTAGTGTAGCCGTAGTTAGGCCA
CCACTTCAAGAACTCTGTAGCACCGCCTACATACCTCGCTCTGCTAATCCTGTTACCAGTGGCTGCTGCC
AGTGGCGATAAGTCGTGTCTTACCGGGTTGGACTCAAGACGATAGTTACCGGATAAGGCGCAGCGGTCGG
GCTGAACGGGGGGTTCGTGCACACAGCCCAGCTTGGAGCGAACGACCTACACCGAACTGAGATACCTACA
GCGTGAGCTATGAGAAAGCGCCACGCTTCCCGAAGGGAGAAAGGCGGACAGGTATCCGGTAAGCGGCAGG
GTCGGAACAGGAGAGCGCACGAGGGAGCTTCCAGGGGGAAACGCCTGGTATCTTTATAGTCCTGTCGGGT
TTCGCCACCTCTGACTTGAGCGTCGATTTTTGTGATGCTCGTCAGGGGGGCGGAGCCTATGGAAAAACGC
CAGCAACGCGGCCTTTTTACGGTTCCTGGCCTTTTGCTGGCCTTTTGCTCACATGTTCTTTCCTGCGTTA
TCCCCTGATTCTGTGGATAACCGTATTACCGCCATGCATTAGTTATTAATAGTAATCAATTACGGGGTCA
TTAGTTCATAGCCCATATATGGAGTTCCG
Features (pLannotate 1.2.2; 15 found; start..end, strand, type, name):
      1..304     +  enhancer       CMV enhancer: human cytomegalovirus immediate early enhancer
    305..508     +  promoter       CMV promoter: human cytomegalovirus (CMV) immediate early promoter
    553..1242    +  CDS            Dendra2: Dendra2 is a photoconvertible green fluorescent protein published in 2006, derived from Dendronephthya sp.. It has high acid sensitivity.
   1300..2691    +  CDS            VIM: VIME_HUMAN - Experimental evidence at protein level: Swiss-Prot protein existence level 1. Involved with LARP6 in the stabilization of type I collagen mRNAs for CO1A1 and CO1A2. From Homo sapiens (Human).
   2717..2801    +  CDS            large T antigen (fragment): large T antigen from SV40 (simian virus 40)
   2824..2945    +  polyA_signal   SV40 poly(A) signal: SV40 polyadenylation signal
   2979..3407    -  rep_origin     f1 ori (sequence partly withheld): f1 bacteriophage origin of replication; arrow indicates direction of (+) strand synthesis
   3434..3538    +  promoter       AmpR promoter: bla
   3540..3897    +  promoter       SV40 promoter: SV40 enhancer and early promoter
   3932..4726    +  CDS            NeoR/KanR: aminoglycoside phosphotransferase from Tn5; aph(3')-II (or nptII); confers resistance to neomycin, kanamycin, and G418 (Geneticin®)
   4747..4899    +  CDS            ble (fragment): BLE_KLEPN - Experimental evidence at protein level: Swiss-Prot protein existence level 1. Binding protein with a strong affinity to the bleomycin family of antibiotics. Binds to CL990; an antimitotic-antibiotic compound. From Klebsiella pneumoniae.
   4958..5005    +  polyA_signal   HSV TK poly(A) signal: herpes simplex virus thymidine kinase polyadenylation signal (Cole and Stacy, 1985)
   5096..5112    -  polyA_signal   bGH poly(A) signal (fragment): bovine growth hormone polyadenylation signal
   5334..5922    +  rep_origin     ori: high-copy-number ColE1/pMB1/pBR322/pUC origin of replication
   6037..6096    +  enhancer       CMV enhancer (fragment): human cytomegalovirus immediate early enhancer
