[The description below was written by a language model from this plasmid's Addgene catalogue record and pLannotate feature annotations shown in this document.]
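Description:
Dendra2-Vimentin-C-18 is a mammalian expression plasmid built on the Dendra2-C1 backbone, a C1-style fluorescent protein fusion vector, and the sequenced record is about 6.1 kb. It replicates in E. coli from a high-copy ColE1/pUC-type origin and also carries an f1 phage origin. A single NeoR/KanR (Tn5 aminoglycoside phosphotransferase) gene serves both hosts: a bacterial bla-type promoter drives it for kanamycin selection in bacteria, while the adjacent SV40 enhancer/early promoter and a downstream HSV TK polyadenylation signal allow G418 selection of stably transfected mammalian cells. The short ble, large T antigen and bGH poly(A) fragments in the annotation are small partial matches, most likely vestigial backbone sequence rather than functional elements.

The payload is a single expression cassette in which the human cytomegalovirus immediate early enhancer and promoter drive Dendra2 fused at its C-terminus to human vimentin (VIM), with the transcript terminated by an SV40 poly(A) signal. The two annotated coding regions are separated by a short gap consistent with a linker, and the "18" in the name probably refers to the linker length, though the record does not say so. Dendra2 is a green-to-red photoconvertible fluorescent protein derived from Dendronephthya sp.; the record lists excitation/emission of 490/507 nm for the green state and 553/573 nm for the converted red state. Because vimentin is an intermediate filament protein, the fusion labels the intermediate filament network in transfected cells. Photoconversion of a chosen region would then allow a marked subpopulation of filaments to be tracked over time in live-cell imaging.
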