Addgene plasmid #57746: Dendra2-Vimentin-C-18
Purpose: Localization: Intermediate Filaments, Excitation: 490 / 553, Emission: 507 / 573
Depositing lab: Michael Davidson. Depositing organization: Florida State University, Tallahassee.
Backbone
  Vector backbone: Dendra2-C1
  Backbone size w/o insert (bp): 4750
  Vector type: Mammalian Expression
  Selectable markers: Neomycin (select with G418)
Growth in bacteria
  Bacterial resistance: Kanamycin, 50 μg/mL
  Growth temperature: 37°C
  Growth strain: DH5alpha
  Copy number: High Copy
Gene/Insert
  Gene/Insert name: Vimentin (alt name: NM_003380.3)
  Species: H. sapiens (human)
  Entrez Gene: VIM
  Promoter: CMV
  Tag / fusion protein: Dendra2 (N terminal on backbone)
  Cloning method: Unknown
  Sequencing primers: 5′ CMV-F; 3′ SV40pA-R
Terms and licenses: Academic/Nonprofit Terms; Industry Terms
Depositor comments: . Excitation = 490 / 553; Emission = 507 / 573
How to cite: Dendra2-Vimentin-C-18 was a gift from Michael Davidson (Addgene plasmid # 57746 ; http://n2t.net/addgene:57746 ; RRID:Addgene_57746)
