>Addgene plasmid #57746 | Dendra2-Vimentin-C-18 | depositor partial sequence | sequence record 88900 | insert sequence
TGACGTCAGATCCGCTAGCGCTACCGGTCGCCACCATGAACACCCCGGGAATTAACCTGATCAAGGAGGA
CATGCGCGTGAAGGTGCACATGGAGGGCAACGTGAACGGCCACGCCTTCGTGATCGAGGGCGAGGGCAAG
GGCAAGCCCTACGAGGGCACCCAGACCGCCAACCTGACCGTGAAGGAGGGCGCCCCCCTGCCCTTCAGCT
ACGACATCCTGACCACCGCCGTGCACTACGGCAACCGGGTGTTCACCAAGTACCCCGAGGACATCCCCGA
CTACTTCAAGCAGAGCTTCCCCGAGGGCTACAGCTGGGAGCGCACCATGACCTTCGAGGACAAGGGCATC
TGCACCATCCGCAGCGACATCAGCCTGGAGGGCGACTGCTTCTTCCAGAACGTGCGCTTCAAGGGCACCA
ACTTCCCCCCCAACGGCCCCGTGATGCAGAAGAAGACCCTGAAGTGGGAGCCCAGCACCGAGAAGCTGCA
CGTGCGCGACGGCCTGCTGGTGGGCAACATCAACATGGCCCTGCTGCTGGAGGGCGGCGGCCACTACCTG
TGCGACTTCAAGACCACCTACAAGGCCAAGAAGGTGGTGCAGCTGCCCGACGCCCACTTCGTGGACCACC
GCATCGAGATCCTGGGCAACGACAGCGACTACAACAAGGTGAAGCTGTACGAGCACGCCGTGGCCCGCTA
CAGCCCCCTGCCCAGCCAGGTGTGGTCCGGACTCAGATCTGGCAGCGGTGGAGGCAGCGCATCCGGCGGA
AGCGGAAGCTCCACCAGGTCCGTGTCCTCGTCCTCCTACCGCAGGATGTTCGGCGGCCCGGGCACCGCGA
GCCGGCCGAGCTCCAGCCGGAGCTACGTGACTACGTCCACCCGCACCTACAGCCTGGGCAGCGCGCTGCG
CCCCAGCACCAGCCGCAGCCTCTACGCCTCGTCCCCGGGCGGCGTGTATGCCACGCGCTCCTCTGCCGTG
CGCCTGCGGAGCAGCGTGCCCGGGGTGCGGCTCCTGCAGGACTCGGTGGACTTCTCGCTGGCCGACGCCA
TCAACACCGAGTTCAAGAACACCCGCACCAACGAGAAGGTGGAGCTGCAGGAGCTGAATGACCGCTTCGC
CAACTACATCGACAAGGTGCGCTTCCTGGAGCAGCAGAATAAGATCCTGCTGGCCGAGCTCGAGCAGCTC
AAGGGCCAAGGCAAGTCGCGCCTGGGGGACCTCTACGAGGAGGAGATGCGGGAGCTGCGCCGGCAGGTGG
ACCAGCTAACCAACGACAAAGCCCGCGTCGAGGTGGAGCGCGACAACCTGGCCGAGGACATCATGCGCCT
CCGGGAGAAATTGCAGGAGGAGATGCTTCAGAGAGAGGAAGCCGAAAACACCCTGCAATCTTTCAGACAG
GATGTTGACAATGCGTCTCTGGCACGTCTTGACCTTGAACGCAAAGTGGAATCTTTGCAAGAAGAGATTG
CCTTTTTGAAGAAACTCCACGAAGAGGAAATCCAGGAGCTGCAGGCTCAGATTCAGGAACAGCATGTCCA
AATCGATGTGGATGTTTCCAAGCCTGACCTCACGGCTGCCCTGCGTGACGTACGTCAGCAATATGAAAGT
GTGGCTGCCAAGAACCTGCAGGAGGCAGAAGAATGGTACAAATCCAAGTTTGCTGACCTCTCTGAGGCTG
CCAACCGGAACAATGACGCCCTGCGCCAGGCAAAGCAGGAGTCCACTGAGTACCGGAGACAGGTGCAGTC
CCTCACCTGTGAAGTGGATGCCCTTAAAGGAACCAATGAGTCCCTGGAACGCCAGATGCGTGAAATGGAA
GAGAACTTTGCCGTTGAAGCTGCTAACTACCAAGACACTATTGGCCGCCTGCAGGATGAGATTCAGAATA
TGAAGGAGGAAATGGCTCGTCACCTTCGTGAATACCAAGACCTGCTCAATGTTAAGATGGCCCTTGACAT
TGAGATTGCCACCTACAGGAAGCTGCTGGAAGGCGAGGAGAGCAGGATTTCTCTGCCTCTTCCAAACTTT
TCCTCCCTGAACCTGAGGGAAACTAATCTGGATTCACTCCCTCTGGTTGATACCCACTCAAAAAGGACAC
TTCTGATTAAGACGGTTGAAACTAGAGATGGACAGGTTATCAACGAAACTTCTCAGCATCACGATGACCT
TGAATAAGGATCCACCGGATCTAGATAACTGATCATAATCAGCCATACCACATT
